>Addgene plasmid #197818 | pJMC-2-BsaI | addgene full sequence | sequence record 390301 | Addgene NGS Result
GTCAGTGAGCGAGGAAGCGGAAGAGCGCCCACCTGCTTTTAGCCACCGTGAGACCAACAACAAGGTCTCT
AGTGCACCTTTTGCAGGTGTGATGAAAAGCCTTAGGGTCAGGTGGCACTTTTCGGGGAAATGTGCGATGA
ACCCCTATTTGTTTATTTTTCTAAATACATTCAAATATGTATCCGCTAATGAGACAATAACCCTGATAAA
TGCTTCAATTATATTGAAAAAGGAAGAGTATGAGTATCCAACATTTCCGTGTCGCCCTTATTCCCTTTTT
TGCGGCCTTCTGCCTTCCTGTTTTTGCTCACCCAGAAACGCTGGTGAAAGTAAAAGATGCTGAAGATCAG
TTGGGTGCCCGAGTGGGTTACATTGAACTGGATCTCAACAGCGGCAAAATCTTAGAGAGTTTTCGCCCCG
AAGAACGCTTCCCAATGATGAGCACTTTCAAAGTTCTGCTATGTGGCGCGGTGTTATCCCGTATTGATGC
TGGGCAAGAGCAACTCGGTCGCCGCATACACTATTCTCAGAATGACTTGGTTGAGTATTCACCAGTCACA
GAAAAGCATCTTACGGATGGCATGACAGTAAGAGAATTATGTAGTGCTGCCATAACCATGAGTGATAACA
CTGCGGCCAACTTACTTCTGACAACGATTGGAGGACCGAAGGAGCTAACCGCTTTTTTGCACAACATGGG
GGATCATGTAACTCGCCTTGATCGTTGGGAACCGGAGCTGAATGAAGCCATACCAAACGACGAGCGTGAC
ACCACGATGCCTGTAGCAATGGCAACAACTCTCCGCAAACTATTAACTGGCGAACTACTTACTCTTGCTT
CACGCCAGCAACTCATTGACTGGATGGAGGCGGACAAAGTTGCAGGACCACTTCTGCGCTCGGCACTTCC
GGCTGGCTGGTTTATTGCTGATAAATCTGGAGCCGGTGAGCGTGGCTCTCGCGGTATCATTGCAGCACTG
GGGCCAGATGGTAAGCCCTCCCGTATCGTAGTTATCTACACGACGGGGAGTCAGGCAACTATGGATGAAC
GAAATAGACAGATCGCTGAGATAGGTGCCTCACTGATTAAGCATTGGTAACTGTCAGACGAAGGGAAATA
AATAGTAGCCCGCCTGATGTGCGGGCTTTTTTTTGGTGGTGGTTACCAGTGTCGCTTAGCTACCGTAGGT
CCTCTTAGGCGGTCCGATTAGCGACATAGTCATCAATGCCTTGACGGCAAAATCCCTTAACGTGAGTTTT
CGTTCCACTGAGCGTCAGACCCCGTAGAAAAGATCAAAGGATCTTCTTGAGATCCTTTTTTTCTGCGCGT
AATCTGCTGCTTGCAAACAAAAAAACCACCGCTACCAGCGGTGGTTTGTTTGCCGGATCAAGAGCTACTA
ACTCTTTTTCCGAAGGTAACTGGCTTCAGCAGAGCGCAGATACCAAATACTGTTCTTCTAGTGTAGCCGT
AGTTAGGCCACCACTTCAAGAACTCTGTAGCACCGCCTACATACCTCGCTCTGCTAATCCTGTTACCAGT
GGCTGCTGCCAGTGGCGATAAGTCGTGTCTTACCGGGTTGGACTCAAGACGATAGTTACCGGATAAGGCG
CAGCGGTCGGGCTGAACGGGGGGTTCGTGCTCACAGCCCAGCTTGGAGCGAACGACATACACCGAACTGA
GATACCTACAGCGTGAGCTATGAGAAAGCGCCACGCTTCCCGAAGGGAGAAAGGCGGACAGGTATCCGGT
AAGCGGCAGGGTCGGAACAGGAGAGCGCACGAGGGAGCTTCCAGGGGGAAACGCCTGGTATCTTTATAGT
CCTGTCGGGTTTCGCCACCTCTGACTTGAGCGTCGATTTTTGTGATGCTCGTCAGGGGGGCGGAGCCTAT
GGAAAAACGCCAGCAACGCGGCCTTTTTACGGTTCCTGGCCTTTTGCTGGCCTTTTGCTCACATGTTCTT
TCCTGCGTTATCCCCTGATTCTGTGGATAACCGTATTACCGCCTTTGAGTGAGCTGATACCGCTCGCCGC
AGCCGAACGACCGAGCGCAGCGA
Features (pLannotate 1.2.2; 4 found; start..end, strand, type, name):
      1..23      +  rep_origin     RSF ori (fragment): Plasmids containing the RSF 1030 origin of replication can be propagated in E. coli cells that contain additional plasmids with compatible origins.
    139..239     +  promoter       AmpR promoter: bla
    240..1100    +  CDS            AmpR: β-lactamase; bla; confers resistance to ampicillin, carbenicillin, and related antibiotics
   1307..1895    +  rep_origin     ori: high-copy-number ColE1/pMB1/pBR322/pUC origin of replication
