[The description below was written by a language model from this plasmid's Addgene catalogue record and pLannotate feature annotations shown in this document.]
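Description:
pJMC-2-BsaI is a small (about 2.05 kb) synthetic cloning vector from a modular toolkit and parts library developed for engineering plant genomes. The record describes it as a "Level 1 module 2" plasmid carrying a BsaI expansion point. In hierarchical, Golden Gate-style assembly systems, a plasmid like this occupies a defined position (here the second module slot) in a multi-module assembly. The BsaI site arrangement gives an entry point where further parts or modules can be inserted using this type IIS enzyme, which cuts outside its recognition sequence to leave user-defined overhangs. The record does not state the exact overhangs, the position of the BsaI sites or the destination vectors it pairs with. The backbone is listed only as self-made, with vector type unspecified.

No insert is recorded, and the annotated feature table agrees: the plasmid is essentially an empty scaffold. The detected features are the bla (AmpR) promoter driving the β-lactamase coding sequence, which confers ampicillin resistance, and a high-copy ColE1/pUC-type origin of replication for propagation in E. coli. This matches the catalogue's high-copy designation. A 23-nt match to the RSF origin is also annotated, but it is only a fragment and is unlikely to be a functional second replicon. There are no promoters, reporters, terminators, T-DNA borders or other plant-active elements annotated, so the plasmid has no expression function on its own. Its role is as an intermediate or placeholder module that lets users extend multigene constructs before final assembly into plant transformation vectors.
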