Addgene plasmid #197818: pJMC-2-BsaI
Purpose: Level 1 module 2 with BsaI expansion point
Depositing lab: Daniel Voytas. Depositing organization: University of Minnesota. Publication: An extensible vector toolkit and parts library for advanced engineering of plant genomes. Chamness JC, Kumar J, Cruz AJ, Rhuby E, Holum MJ, Cody JP, Tibebu R, Gamo ME, Starker CG, Zhang F, Voytas DF. Plant Genome. 2023 Mar 9:e20312. doi: 10.1002/tpg2.20312. PubMed 36896468.
Backbone
  Vector backbone: Unspecified
  Backbone manufacturer: Self-made
  Vector type: Unspecified
Growth in bacteria
  Bacterial resistance: Ampicillin, 100 μg/mL
  Growth temperature: 37°C
  Growth strain: DH5alpha
  Copy number: High Copy
Gene/Insert
  Gene/Insert name: None
  Species: Synthetic
  Cloning method: Restriction Enzyme; 5′ cloning site Unknown (unknown if destroyed)
Terms and licenses: Academic/Nonprofit Terms; Industry Terms: Not Available to Industry
Depositor comments: Please visit https://www.biorxiv.org/content/10.1101/2022.10.15.511792v1 for bioRxiv preprint.
How to cite: pJMC-2-BsaI was a gift from Daniel Voytas (Addgene plasmid # 197818 ; http://n2t.net/addgene:197818 ; RRID:Addgene_197818)
